>Addgene plasmid #140399 | pJBL729 | addgene full sequence | sequence record 297856 | Addgene NGS Result
ACATGTTCTTTCCTGCGTTATCCCCTGATTCTGTGGATAACCGTATTACCGCCTTTGAGTGAGCTGATAC
CGCTCGCCGCAGCCGAACGACCGAGCGCAGCGAGTCAGTGAGCGAGGAAGCGGAAGAGCGCCCAATACGC
AAACCGCCTCTCCCCGCGCGTTGGCCGATTCATTAATGCAGCTGGCACGACAGGTTTCCCGACTGGAAAG
CGGGCAGTGAGCGCAACGCAATTAATGTGAGTTAGCTCACTCATTAGGCACCCCAGGCTTTACACTTTAT
GCTTCCGGCTCGTATGTTGTGTGGAATTGTGAGCGGATAACAATTTCACACAGGAAACAGCTATGACCAT
GATTACGCCAAGCTTGCATGCCTGCAGGTCGACTCTAGATAATACGACTCACTATAGGAGGCTCAAATAA
ATATTTGAATGAACCCACATACTCTGATGATCCGAGACGGTCGGGTCCAGATATTCGTATCTGTCGAGTA
GAGTGTGGGCTCGGATCATTCATGGCAAGAGACGGTCGGGTCCAGATATTCGTATCTGTCGAGTAGAGTG
TGGGCTCTTGCCATGTGTATGTGGGTAGCATAACCCCTTGGGGCCTCTAAACGGGTCTTGAGGGGTTTTT
TGATCCCCGGGTACCGAGCTCGAATTCACTGGCCGTCGTTTTACAACGTCGTGACTGGGAAAACCCTGGC
GTTACCCAACTTAATCGCCTTGCAGCACATCCCCCTTTCGCCAGCTGGCGTAATAGCGAAGAGGCCCGCA
CCGATCGCCCTTCCCAACAGTTGCGCAGCCTGAATGGCGAATGGCGCCTGATGCGGTATTTTCTCCTTAC
GCATCTGTGCGGTATTTCACACCGCATATGGTGCACTCTCAGTACAATCTGCTCTGATGCCGCATAGTTA
AGCCAGCCCCGACACCCGCCAACACCCGCTGACGCGCCCTGACGGGCTTGTCTGCTCCCGGCATCCGCTT
ACAGACAAGCTGTGACCGTCTCCGGGAGCTGCATGTGTCAGAGGTTTTCACCGTCATCACCGAAACGCGC
GAGACGAAAGGGCCTCGTGATACGCCTATTTTTATAGGTTAATGTCATGATAATAATGGTTTCTTAGACG
TCAGGTGGCACTTTTCGGGGAAATGTGCGCGGAACCCCTATTTGTTTATTTTTCTAAATACATTCAAATA
TGTATCCGCTCATGAGACAATAACCCTGATAAATGCTTCAATAATATTGAAAAAGGAAGAGTATGAGTAT
TCAACATTTCCGTGTCGCCCTTATTCCCTTTTTTGCGGCATTTTGCCTTCCTGTTTTTGCTCACCCAGAA
ACGCTGGTGAAAGTAAAAGATGCTGAAGATCAGTTGGGTGCACGAGTGGGTTACATCGAACTGGATCTCA
ACAGCGGTAAGATCCTTGAGAGTTTTCGCCCCGAAGAACGTTTTCCAATGATGAGCACTTTTAAAGTTCT
GCTATGTGGCGCGGTATTATCCCGTATTGACGCCGGGCAAGAGCAACTCGGTCGCCGCATACACTATTCT
CAGAATGACTTGGTTGAGTACTCACCAGTCACAGAAAAGCATCTTACGGATGGCATGACAGTAAGAGAAT
TATGCAGTGCTGCCATAACCATGAGTGATAACACTGCGGCCAACTTACTTCTGACAACGATCGGAGGACC
GAAGGAGCTAACCGCTTTTTTGCACAACATGGGGGATCATGTAACTCGCCTTGATCGTTGGGAACCGGAG
CTGAATGAAGCCATACCAAACGACGAGCGTGACACCACGATGCCTGTAGCAATGGCAACAACGTTGCGCA
AACTATTAACTGGCGAACTACTTACTCTAGCTTCCCGGCAACAATTAATAGACTGGATGGAGGCGGATAA
AGTTGCAGGACCACTTCTGCGCTCGGCCCTTCCGGCTGGCTGGTTTATTGCTGATAAATCTGGAGCCGGT
GAGCGTGGGTCTCGCGGTATCATTGCAGCACTGGGGCCAGATGGTAAGCCCTCCCGTATCGTAGTTATCT
ACACGACGGGGAGTCAGGCAACTATGGATGAACGAAATAGACAGATCGCTGAGATAGGTGCCTCACTGAT
TAAGCATTGGTAACTGTCAGACCAAGTTTACTCATATATACTTTAGATTGATTTAAAACTTCATTTTTAA
TTTAAAAGGATCTAGGTGAAGATCCTTTTTGATAATCTCATGACCAAAATCCCTTAACGTGAGTTTTCGT
TCCACTGAGCGTCAGACCCCGTAGAAAAGATCAAAGGATCTTCTTGAGATCCTTTTTTTCTGCGCGTAAT
CTGCTGCTTGCAAACAAAAAAACCACCGCTACCAGCGGTGGTTTGTTTGCCGGATCAAGAGCTACCAACT
CTTTTTCCGAAGGTAACTGGCTTCAGCAGAGCGCAGATACCAAATACTGTTCTTCTAGTGTAGCCGTAGT
TAGGCCACCACTTCAAGAACTCTGTAGCACCGCCTACATACCTCGCTCTGCTAATCCTGTTACCAGTGGC
TGCTGCCAGTGGCGATAAGTCGTGTCTTACCGGGTTGGACTCAAGACGATAGTTACCGGATAAGGCGCAG
CGGTCGGGCTGAACGGGGGGTTCGTGCACACAGCCCAGCTTGGAGCGAACGACCTACACCGAACTGAGAT
ACCTACAGCGTGAGCTATGAGAAAGCGCCACGCTTCCCGAAGGGAGAAAGGCGGACAGGTATCCGGTAAG
CGGCAGGGTCGGAACAGGAGAGCGCACGAGGGAGCTTCCAGGGGGAAACGCCTGGTATCTTTATAGTCCT
GTCGGGTTTCGCCACCTCTGACTTGAGCGTCGATTTTTGTGATGCTCGTCAGGGGGGCGGAGCCTATGGA
AAAACGCCAGCAACGCGGCCTTTTTACGGTTCCTGGCCTTTTGCTGGCCTTTTGCTC
Features (pLannotate 1.2.2; 15 found; start..end, strand, type, name):
      1..126     +  rep_origin     RSF ori (fragment): Plasmids containing the RSF 1030 origin of replication can be propagated in E. coli cells that contain additional plasmids with compatible origins.
    128..220     +  CDS            lacI (fragment): lac repressor; lacI; The lac repressor binds to the lac operator to inhibit transcription in E. coli. This inhibition can be relieved by adding lactose or isopropyl-β-D-thiogalactopyranoside (IPTG).
    233..254     +  protein_bind   CAP binding site: CAP binding activates transcription in the presence of cAMP. E. coli catabolite activator protein
    269..299     +  promoter       lac promoter: promoter for the E. coli lac operon
    307..323     +  protein_bind   lac operator: The lac repressor binds to the lac operator to inhibit transcription in E. coli. This inhibition can be relieved by adding lactose or isopropyl-β-D-thiogalactopyranoside (IPTG). lac repressor encoded by lacI
    360..389     -  misc_feature   MCS (fragment): pUC18/19 multiple cloning site
    390..408     +  promoter       T7 promoter: promoter for bacteriophage T7 RNA polymerase
    586..632     +  terminator     T7 terminator: transcription terminator for bacteriophage T7 RNA polymerase
    632..657     -  misc_feature   MCS (fragment): pUC18/19 multiple cloning site
    654..811     +  CDS            lacZα (fragment): LacZα fragment of β-galactosidase; lacZ fragment
    817..916     -  misc_feature   bom (fragment): basis of mobility region from pBR322
   1018..1053    -  CDS            rop (fragment): Rop protein, which maintains plasmids at low copy number; rop
   1148..1252    +  promoter       AmpR promoter: bla
   1253..2113    +  CDS            AmpR: β-lactamase; bla; confers resistance to ampicillin, carbenicillin, and related antibiotics
   2284..2872    +  rep_origin     ori: high-copy-number ColE1/pMB1/pBR322/pUC origin of replication
