[The description below was written by a language model from this plasmid's Addgene catalogue record and pLannotate feature annotations shown in this document.]
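Description:
pJBL729 is a small (about 2.9 kb) synthetic-biology plasmid built on the pUC19 backbone and maintained in E. coli at high copy through the ColE1/pUC-type origin, with selection by ampicillin via the bla (AmpR) gene and its native promoter. The feature table also shows the usual pUC19 remnants around the cloning region: the CAP binding site, lac promoter and lac operator, split halves of the multiple cloning site, and a lacZα fragment. Short annotated fragments of lacI, bom, rop and an RSF origin appear to be partial sequence matches rather than functional elements.

The payload, inserted by Gibson cloning into the multiple cloning site, is a synthetic transcription unit named T7-cadO-3WJdB-T. A bacteriophage T7 promoter drives transcription through to a T7 terminator. The roughly 180 nt between them is not annotated in the feature table, but according to the record it contains the cadO operator sequence, placed 5 bp downstream of the promoter, followed by the 3WJdB RNA aptamer. 3WJdB is a three-way-junction dimeric Broccoli aptamer that fluoresces on binding its dye ligand, so the output is read directly at the RNA level without translation. CadC, a metal-responsive repressor, binds cadO and blocks T7 RNA polymerase; release of CadC from the operator in the presence of its cognate metal ligand permits aptamer transcription. The specific metals are not stated in the record. The associated publication indicates use as a DNA template in cell-free biosensors for detecting water contaminants, and the name suggests this construct is one variant testing operator spacing relative to the promoter.
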