Addgene plasmid #140399: pJBL729
Purpose: Expresses CadC-regulated 3WJdB RNA aptamer driven by T7 promoter with the cadO sequence 5BP downstream from the promoter
Depositing lab: Julius Lucks. Depositing organization: Northwestern University. Publication: Cell-free biosensors for rapid detection of water contaminants. Jung JK, Alam KK, Verosloff MS, Capdevila DA, Desmau M, Clauer PR, Lee JW, Nguyen PQ, Pasten PA, Matiasek SJ, Gaillard JF, Giedroc DP, Collins JJ, Lucks JB. Nat Biotechnol. 2020 Jul 6. pii: 10.1038/s41587-020-0571-7. doi: 10.1038/s41587-020-0571-7. PubMed 32632301.
Backbone
  Vector backbone: pUC19
  Vector type: Synthetic Biology
Growth in bacteria
  Bacterial resistance: Ampicillin, 100 μg/mL
  Growth temperature: 37°C
  Growth strain: DH5alpha
  Copy number: High Copy
Gene/Insert
  Gene/Insert name: T7-cadO-3WJdB-T
  Species: Synthetic
  Cloning method: Gibson Cloning
Terms and licenses: Academic/Nonprofit Terms; Industry Terms: Not Available to Industry
How to cite: pJBL729 was a gift from Julius Lucks (Addgene plasmid # 140399 ; http://n2t.net/addgene:140399 ; RRID:Addgene_140399)
